>Addgene plasmid #23431 | pDONR223-MPP3 | depositor partial sequence | sequence record 10933 | Author sequence, M13pUC-fwd
ATCGGATTTTATTTTGACTGATAGTGACCTGTTCGTTGCAACAAATTGATGAGCAATGCTTTTTTATAAT
GCCAACTTTGTACAAAAAAGTTGGCACCATGCCAGTGCTATCGGAGGACTCTGGTTTGCATGAAACCCTG
GCCCTGCTGACCTCCCAGCTCAGACCTGACTCCAACCACAAGGAGGAGATGGGCTTCCTGAGGGATGTTT
TCAGTGAAAAAAGCCTCAGTTACTTAATGAAGATTCATGAGAAGCTTCGCTATTATGAAAGGCAAAGTCC
AACCCCAGTTCTGCACAGCGCTGTGGCCCTCGCTGAGGACGTGATGGAGGAGTTGCAGGCCGCCTCCGTG
CACAGTGATGAGAGGGAGCTGCTCCAGCTGCTGTCCACCCCGCACCTGAGGGCTGTGCTCATGGTACATG
ACACGGTTGCCCAGAAGAATTTTGACCCCGTTCTCCCGCCTCTGCCTGACAATATCGATGAGGATTTTGA
TGAGGAATCGGTGAAGATCGTCCGCTTGGTGAAGAACAAGGAACCCCTGGGTGCCACCATCCGGCGGGAC
GAGCACTCAGGGGCTGTTGTGGTGGCCAGGATCATGCGAGGAGGCGCAGCAGACAGGAGCGGCCTGGTCC
ACGTTGGAGATGAGCTCCGAGAAGTGAACGGGATCGCAGTCCTGCACAAGCGGCCCGACGAGATCAGCCA
GATTCTGGCCCAGTCCCAGGGATCCATCACCCTAAAAATCATCCCAGCCACCCAGGAGGAAGATCGCTTA
AAGGAGAGCAAGGTGTTCATGCGCGCCCTCTTCACTACAACCCTCGGAGGACCGGGCCATCCCTTGCCAG
GAGGCGGGCCTGCCCTTCCAGCGCAGCAGGTCCTGGGAGGTGGTGGAGCCAGGACGACCCCCACGTTGTT
G
