>Addgene plasmid #23431 | pDONR223-MPP3 | addgene partial sequence | sequence record 29176 | 23431 with M13pUC-fwd
AGCTCGGGCCCAATAATGATTTTATTTTGACTGATAGTGACCTGTTCGTTGCAACAAATTGATGAGCAAT
GCTTTTTTATAATGCCAACTTTGTACAAAAAAGTTGGCACCATGCCAGTGCTATCGGAGGACTCTGGTTT
GCATGAAACCCTGGCCCTGCTGACCTCCCAGCTCAGACCTGACTCCAACCACAAGGAGGAGATGGGCTTC
CTGAGGGATGTTTTCAGTGAAAAAAGCCTCAGTTACTTAATGAAGATTCATGAGAAGCTTCGCTATTATG
AAAGGCAAAGTCCAACCCCAGTTCTGCACAGCGCTGTGGCCCTCGCTGAGGACGTGATGGAGGAGTTGCA
GGCCGCCTCCGTGCACAGTGATGAGAGGGAGCTGCTCCAGCTGCTGTCCACCCCGCACCTGAGGGCTGTG
CTCATGGTACATGACACGGTTGCCCAGAAGAATTTTGACCCCGTTCTCCCGCCTCTGCCTGACAATATCG
ATGAGGATTTTGATGAGGAATCGGTGAAGATCGTCCGCTTGGTGAAGAACAAGGAACCCCTGGGTGCCAC
CATCCGGCGGGACGAGCACTCAGGGGCTGTTGTGGTGGCCAGGATCATGCGAGGAGGCGCAGCAGACAG
