>Addgene plasmid #23431 | pDONR223-MPP3 | depositor partial sequence | sequence record 46546 | Author sequence, M13-rev
AAATCAGGCTGGGATGGCAATAATGATTTTATTTTGACTGATAGTGACCTGTTCGTTGCAACAAATTGAT
AAGCAATGCTTTCTTATAATGCCAACTTTGTACAAGAAAGTTGGCAACCTGACCCAACTAACAGGTACCC
AGTGAGTGTCCTTGCTCAGCTTCTCTAAGACCACTTTGAGCTGGCTGTAGGCACCCTGGAGATCCTCCTT
CACCAGCACGGCGTCTACCAGGTGCCCGTAATGCCGGTCTATGAAGGCGGCAGAAGCGGCCATCTCTTGC
TGCTGCTCATCAAATGGGGCTGCTGTGTCCTCACAAGCTGGGGACATAGGTGGCGTTTTTCTTTTTTCCT
GAATTGCAGGCTTTACAAATATAATATAGGGTTTAAATTCTGAGGTCCTCAGTTGTTTCAGTGCTTCTGG
CTCCACATCCACCAAACAAACTTTGTTTTTGGCCATAACAGCCTGAATGGCCTCCAGGCTGGTTCCATAC
AGATTTTCCTTATATTCACCATGTTCCAGGAACTTGTTGTGATGTAAGTCGGCCTCAAATGCTTGCTTAG
ACACAAAGTGATATTCCACTCCTTCCTTCTCATGGCTCTTTCGGGGCCTGGTGGTATGTGGAACAGCGAC
GCCAAAGTGCTGTGGGTTCTCAGCCACCACCTTTTGCTTCAGCTCGTGCAGTCGGGCTCCCAGAGACCCG
ATCAGAACCACCAGGCGGGGCCGCTCTCCGGGCTGGTGTTGGTACCTGGCCACCTCT
