[The description below was written by a language model from this plasmid's Addgene catalogue record.]
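Description:
pDONR223-MPP3 is a Gateway entry clone built on the Invitrogen pDONR223 donor backbone (about 5 kb without insert), carrying the human MPP3 open reading frame. MPP3 (membrane protein, palmitoylated 3, also known as DLG3) is a member of the MAGUK p55 subfamily, and the recorded insert is about 1.76 kb. The plasmid is maintained at high copy in standard E. coli cloning strains under spectinomycin selection. The ORF was introduced by Gateway recombination, so as is usual for this type of clone it would be flanked by recombination sites that allow transfer into compatible destination vectors. The record does not include a feature table, so individual elements such as the origin of replication and the att sites are not itemised. M13 forward and reverse primer sites on the backbone are listed for sequencing across the insert.

The construct has no promoter intended to drive MPP3 expression in mammalian cells and is a shuttle or storage clone rather than an expression plasmid. The depositor explicitly notes that it should not be transfected directly. The ORF was deliberately cloned without a stop codon, so recombination into a destination vector can fuse a C-terminal epitope tag of choice, with the stop codon supplied by that vector. The depositors point to a set of four custom lentiviral destination vectors (pLX301 to pLX304), available separately, for expressing these ORFs in mammalian cells. The clone belongs to a kit of ORF entry clones associated with a study of resistance to RAF inhibition through MAP kinase pathway reactivation, which fits its use in gain-of-function expression screens once moved into an expression backbone.
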