Addgene plasmid #23431: pDONR223-MPP3
Depositing lab: William Hahn & David Root. Depositing organization: Dana-Farber Cancer Institute. Publication: COT drives resistance to RAF inhibition through MAP kinase pathway reactivation. Johannessen CM, Boehm JS, Kim SY, Thomas SR, Wardwell L, Johnson LA, Emery CM, Stransky N, Cogdill AP, Barretina J, Caponigro G, Hieronymus H, Murray RR, Salehi-Ashtiani K, Hill DE, Vidal M, Zhao JJ, Yang X, Alkan O, Kim S, Harris JL, Wilson CJ, Myer VE, Finan PM, Root DE, Roberts TM, Golub T, Flaherty KT, Dummer R, Weber BL, Sellers WR, Schlegel R, Wargo JA, Hahn WC, Garraway LA. Nature. 2010 Dec 16;468(7326):968-72. doi: 10.1038/nature09627 PubMed 21107320.
Backbone
  Vector backbone: pDONR223
  Backbone manufacturer: Invitrogen
  Backbone size w/o insert (bp): 5005
  Vector type: Gateway Donor vector
Growth in bacteria
  Bacterial resistance: Spectinomycin, 50 μg/mL
  Growth temperature: 37°C
  Growth strain: DH5alpha
  Copy number: High Copy
Gene/Insert
  Gene/Insert name: MPP3 (alt name: membrane protein, palmitoylated 3 (MAGUK p55 subfamily member 3);MPP3)
  Species: H. sapiens (human)
  Insert size (bp): 1758
  Entrez Gene: MPP3 (a.k.a. DLG3)
  Cloning method: Gateway Cloning
  Sequencing primers: 5′ M13pUC-fwd; 3′ M13rev
Terms and licenses: Academic/Nonprofit Terms; Industry Terms: Not Available to Industry
Depositor comments: The ORF has no Stop codon. This design enables easy recombination into a destination vector to add an epitope tag of choice and Stop codon to the ORF. Do NOT use this plasmid directly for transfections. A set of 4 custom lentiviral vectors is available ( pLX301 (http://www.addgene.org/25895/) , pLX302 (http://www.addgene.org/25896/) , pLX303 (http://www.addgene.org/25897/) , pLX304 (http://www.addgene.org/25890/) ) to be used to express these ORFs in mammalian cells. These plasmids are not included in the kit and must be ordered separately.
How to cite: pDONR223-MPP3 was a gift from William Hahn & David Root (Addgene plasmid # 23431 ; http://n2t.net/addgene:23431 ; RRID:Addgene_23431)
